Addgene plasmid #198479: Lenti-guide-puro mAtp5c-1
Purpose: lentiviral stable expression of mAtp5c gRNA 1
Depositing lab: Suzanne Pfeffer. Depositing organization: Stanford University. Publication: Genome-wide screen reveals Rab12 GTPase as a critical activator of Parkinson's disease-linked LRRK2 kinase. Dhekne HS, Tonelli F, Yeshaw WM, Chiang CY, Limouse C, Jaimon E, Purlyte E, Alessi DR, Pfeffer SR. Elife. 2023 Oct 24;12:e87098. doi: 10.7554/eLife.87098. PubMed 37874635.
Backbone
  Vector backbone: lenti-guide puro
  Vector type: Mammalian Expression, Lentiviral
  Selectable markers: Puromycin
Growth in bacteria
  Bacterial resistance: Ampicillin, 100 μg/mL
  Growth temperature: 37°C
  Growth strain: NEB Stable
  Copy number: High Copy
Gene/Insert
  Gene/Insert name: mAtp5c
  gRNA/shRNA sequence: CCGATGTGGTCCTACCATTG
  Species: M. musculus (mouse)
  Insert size (bp): 20
  Entrez Gene: Atp5c1 (a.k.a. RP23-119N4.1, 1700094F02Rik)
  Promoter: U6
  Cloning method: Restriction Enzyme; 5′ cloning site Unknown (unknown if destroyed); 3′ cloning site Unknown (unknown if destroyed)
  Sequencing primers: 5′ gcctatttcccatgattccttc
Terms and licenses: Academic/Nonprofit Terms; Industry Terms: Not Available to Industry
Depositor comments: Please visit https://www.biorxiv.org/content/10.1101/2023.02.17.529028v1 for bioRxiv preprint.
How to cite: Lenti-guide-puro mAtp5c-1 was a gift from Suzanne Pfeffer (Addgene plasmid # 198479 ; http://n2t.net/addgene:198479 ; RRID:Addgene_198479)
