[The description below was written by a language model from this plasmid's Addgene catalogue record and pLannotate feature annotations shown in this document.]
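Description:
Lenti-guide-puro mAtp5c-1 is a lentiviral guide RNA expression plasmid built on the lenti-guide puro backbone. It is designed for stable delivery of a single CRISPR guide against mouse Atp5c1 into mammalian cells. The 8.3 kb plasmid is propagated in E. coli at high copy through a ColE1/pUC-type origin and selected with ampicillin via the bla gene. An f1 origin, an SV40 origin with its poly(A) signal, and lac-region remnants are carried over from the backbone.

The viral portion follows a third-generation, self-inactivating layout. An RSV promoter fused to a truncated HIV-1 5' LTR drives transcription of the vector genome in packaging cells. It is followed by the Ψ packaging signal with adjoining gag sequence, the Rev response element, a cPPT/CTS element and a ΔU3 3' LTR, which inactivates LTR promoter activity after integration.

Two expression units sit between the LTRs. A human U6 RNA polymerase III promoter transcribes the 20-nucleotide Atp5c1 spacer, which lies in the gap between the promoter and the annotated Streptococcus pyogenes Cas9 gRNA scaffold. Downstream, the EF-1α core promoter with its intron A drives puromycin N-acetyltransferase, with a WPRE boosting transcript expression, so transduced cells can be selected with puromycin.

No Cas9 coding sequence is annotated, so the nuclease must be supplied separately, for example by a Cas9-expressing cell line. The name marks this as guide 1 for the gene. The associated work was a genome-wide screen for regulators of the Parkinson's disease-linked kinase LRRK2, which suggests use for targeted disruption of Atp5c1 in mouse cells.
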