Features (pLannotate 1.2.2; 29 found; start..end, strand, type, name):
      3..158     +  CDS            env (fragment): ENV_HV1H2 - Experimental evidence at protein level: Swiss-Prot protein existence level 1. [Transmembrane protein gp41]: Acts as a class I viral fusion protein. Under the current model, the protein has at least 3 conformational states: pre-fusion native state, pre-hairpin intermediate state, and post-fusion hairpin state. During fusion of viral and target intracellular membranes, the coiled coil regions (heptad repeats) assume a trimer-of-hairpins structure, positioning the fusion peptide in close proximity to the C-terminal region of the ectodomain. The formation of this structure appears to d
    162..402     +  promoter       U6 promoter: RNA polymerase III promoter for human U6 snRNA
    432..507     +  misc_RNA       gRNA scaffold: guide RNA scaffold for the Streptococcus pyogenes CRISPR/Cas9 system
    563..680     +  misc_feature   cPPT/CTS: central polypurine tract and central termination sequence of HIV-1
    746..812     +  CDS            small t antigen (fragment): SV40 (simian virus 40) small t antigen
    838..1049    +  promoter       EF-1α core promoter: core promoter for human elongation factor EF-1α
   1050..1988    +  intron         EF-1α intron A: intron upstream of the start codon of human EF-1α
   2010..2609    +  CDS            PuroR (fragment): puromycin N-acetyltransferase; pac from Streptomyces; confers resistance to puromycin
   2625..3213    +  misc_feature   WPRE: woodchuck hepatitis virus posttranscriptional regulatory element
   3264..3283    +  misc_feature   cPPT/CTS (fragment): central polypurine tract and central termination sequence of HIV-1
   3285..3518    +  LTR            3' LTR (ΔU3): self-inactivating 3' long terminal repeat (LTR) from HIV-1
   3596..3717    +  polyA_signal   SV40 poly(A) signal: SV40 polyadenylation signal
   3757..3892    +  rep_origin     SV40 ori: SV40 origin of replication
   3913..3931    -  promoter       T7 promoter: promoter for bacteriophage T7 RNA polymerase
   3939..4094    +  CDS            lacZα (fragment): LacZα fragment of β-galactosidase; lacZ fragment
   4099..4527    +  rep_origin     f1 ori (sequence partly withheld): f1 bacteriophage origin of replication; arrow indicates direction of (+) strand synthesis
   4580..4684    +  promoter       AmpR promoter: bla
   4685..5545    +  CDS            AmpR: β-lactamase; bla; confers resistance to ampicillin, carbenicillin, and related antibiotics
   5716..6304    +  rep_origin     ori: high-copy-number ColE1/pMB1/pBR322/pUC origin of replication
   6487..6579    +  CDS            lacI (fragment): lac repressor; lacI; The lac repressor binds to the lac operator to inhibit transcription in E. coli. This inhibition can be relieved by adding lactose or isopropyl-β-D-thiogalactopyranoside (IPTG).
   6592..6613    +  protein_bind   CAP binding site: CAP binding activates transcription in the presence of cAMP. E. coli catabolite activator protein
   6628..6658    +  promoter       lac promoter: promoter for the E. coli lac operon
   6666..6682    +  protein_bind   lac operator: The lac repressor binds to the lac operator to inhibit transcription in E. coli. This inhibition can be relieved by adding lactose or isopropyl-β-D-thiogalactopyranoside (IPTG). lac repressor encoded by lacI
   6727..6745    +  promoter       T3 promoter: promoter for bacteriophage T3 RNA polymerase
   6773..6999    +  promoter       RSV promoter: Rous sarcoma virus enhancer/promoter
   7000..7180    +  LTR            5' LTR (truncated): truncated 5' long terminal repeat (LTR) from HIV-1
   7227..7352    +  misc_feature   HIV-1 Ψ: packaging signal of human immunodeficiency virus type 1
   7336..7699    +  CDS            HIV-1 gag (fragment): gag protein from human immunodeficiency virus 1; gag
   7845..8078    +  misc_feature   RRE: The Rev response element (RRE) of HIV-1 allows for Rev-dependent mRNA export from the nucleus to the cytoplasm.
>Addgene plasmid #198479 | Lenti-guide-puro mAtp5c-1 | addgene full sequence | sequence record 390770 | Addgene NGS Result
TAACAAATTGGCTGTGGTATATAAAATTATTCATAATGATAGTAGGAGGCTTGGTAGGTTTAAGAATAGT
TTTTGCTGTACTTTCTATAGTGAATAGAGTTAGGCAGGGATATTCACCATTATCGTTTCAGACCCACCTC
CCAACCCCGAGGGGACCCAGAGAGGGCCTATTTCCCATGATTCCTTCATATTTGCATATACGATACAAGG
CTGTTAGAGAGATAATTAGAATTAATTTGACTGTAAACACAAAGATATTAGTACAAAATACGTGACGTAG
AAAGTAATAATTTCTTGGGTAGTTTGCAGTTTTAAAATTATGTTTTAAAATGGACTATCATATGCTTACC
GTAACTTGAAAGTATTTCGATTTCTTGGCTTTATATATCTTGTGGAAAGGACGAAACACCGCCGATGTGG
TCCTACCATTGGTTTTAGAGCTAGAAATAGCAAGTTAAAATAAGGCTAGTCCGTTATCAACTTGAAAAAG
TGGCACCGAGTCGGTGCTTTTTTAAGCTTGGCGTAACTAGATCTTGAGACAAATGGCAGTATTCATCCAC
AATTTTAAAAGAAAAGGGGGGATTGGGGGGTACAGTGCAGGGGAAAGAATAGTAGACATAATAGCAACAG
ACATACAAACTAAAGAATTACAAAAACAAATTACAAAAATTCAAAATTTTCGGGTTTATTACAGGGACAG
CAGAGATCCACTTTGGCGCCGGCTCGAGGGGGCCCGGGTGCAAAGATGGATAAAGTTTTAAACAGAGAGG
AATCTTTGCAGCTAATGGACCTTCTAGGTCTTGAAAGGAGTGGGAATTGGCTCCGGTGCCCGTCAGTGGG
CAGAGCGCACATCGCCCACAGTCCCCGAGAAGTTGGGGGGAGGGGTCGGCAATTGATCCGGTGCCTAGAG
AAGGTGGCGCGGGGTAAACTGGGAAAGTGATGTCGTGTACTGGCTCCGCCTTTTTCCCGAGGGTGGGGGA
GAACCGTATATAAGTGCAGTAGTCGCCGTGAACGTTCTTTTTCGCAACGGGTTTGCCGCCAGAACACAGG
TAAGTGCCGTGTGTGGTTCCCGCGGGCCTGGCCTCTTTACGGGTTATGGCCCTTGCGTGCCTTGAATTAC
TTCCACCTGGCTGCAGTACGTGATTCTTGATCCCGAGCTTCGGGTTGGAAGTGGGTGGGAGAGTTCGAGG
CCTTGCGCTTAAGGAGCCCCTTCGCCTCGTGCTTGAGTTGAGGCCTGGCCTGGGCGCTGGGGCCGCCGCG
TGCGAATCTGGTGGCACCTTCGCGCCTGTCTCGCTGCTTTCGATAAGTCTCTAGCCATTTAAAATTTTTG
ATGACCTGCTGCGACGCTTTTTTTCTGGCAAGATAGTCTTGTAAATGCGGGCCAAGATCTGCACACTGGT
ATTTCGGTTTTTGGGGCCGCGGGCGGCGACGGGGCCCGTGCGTCCCAGCGCACATGTTCGGCGAGGCGGG
GCCTGCGAGCGCGGCCACCGAGAATCGGACGGGGGTAGTCTCAAGCTGGCCGGCCTGCTCTGGTGCCTGG
CCTCGCGCCGCCGTGTATCGCCCCGCCCTGGGCGGCAAGGCTGGCCCGGTCGGCACCAGTTGCGTGAGCG
GAAAGATGGCCGCTTCCCGGCCCTGCTGCAGGGAGCTCAAAATGGAGGACGCGGCGCTCGGGAGAGCGGG
CGGGTGAGTCACCCACACAAAGGAAAAGGGCCTTTCCGTCCTCAGCCGTCGCTTCATGTGACTCCACGGA
GTACCGGGCGCCGTCCAGGCACCTCGATTAGTTCTCGAGCTTTTGGAGTACGTCGTCTTTAGGTTGGGGG
GAGGGGTTTTATGCGATGGAGTTTCCCCACACTGAGTGGGTGGAGACTGAAGTTAGGCCAGCTTGGCACT
TGATGTAATTCTCCTTGGAATTTGCCCTTTTTGAGTTTGGATCTTGGTTCATTCTCAAGCCTCAGACAGT
GGTTCAAAGTTTTTTTCTTCCATTTCAGGTGTCGTGACGTACGGCCACCATGACCGAGTACAAGCCCACG
GTGCGCCTCGCCACCCGCGACGACGTCCCCAGGGCCGTACGCACCCTCGCCGCCGCGTTCGCCGACTACC
CCGCCACGCGCCACACCGTCGATCCGGACCGCCACATCGAGCGGGTCACCGAGCTGCAAGAACTCTTCCT
CACGCGCGTCGGGCTCGACATCGGCAAGGTGTGGGTCGCGGACGACGGCGCCGCCGTGGCGGTCTGGACC
ACGCCGGAGAGCGTCGAAGCGGGGGCGGTGTTCGCCGAGATCGGCCCGCGCATGGCCGAGTTGAGCGGTT
CCCGGCTGGCCGCGCAGCAACAGATGGAAGGCCTCCTGGCGCCGCACCGGCCCAAGGAGCCCGCGTGGTT
CCTGGCCACCGTCGGAGTCTCGCCCGACCACCAGGGCAAGGGTCTGGGCAGCGCCGTCGTGCTCCCCGGA
GTGGAGGCGGCCGAGCGCGCCGGGGTGCCCGCCTTCCTGGAGACCTCCGCGCCCCGCAACCTCCCCTTCT
ACGAGCGGCTCGGCTTCACCGTCACCGCCGACGTCGAGGTGCCCGAAGGACCGCGCACCTGGTGCATGAC
CCGCAAGCCCGGTGCCTGAACGCGTTAAGTCGACAATCAACCTCTGGATTACAAAATTTGTGAAAGATTG
ACTGGTATTCTTAACTATGTTGCTCCTTTTACGCTATGTGGATACGCTGCTTTAATGCCTTTGTATCATG
CTATTGCTTCCCGTATGGCTTTCATTTTCTCCTCCTTGTATAAATCCTGGTTGCTGTCTCTTTATGAGGA
GTTGTGGCCCGTTGTCAGGCAACGTGGCGTGGTGTGCACTGTGTTTGCTGACGCAACCCCCACTGGTTGG
GGCATTGCCACCACCTGTCAGCTCCTTTCCGGGACTTTCGCTTTCCCCCTCCCTATTGCCACGGCGGAAC
TCATCGCCGCCTGCCTTGCCCGCTGCTGGACAGGGGCTCGGCTGTTGGGCACTGACAATTCCGTGGTGTT
GTCGGGGAAATCATCGTCCTTTCCTTGGCTGCTCGCCTGTGTTGCCACCTGGATTCTGCGCGGGACGTCC
TTCTGCTACGTCCCTTCGGCCCTCAATCCAGCGGACCTTCCTTCCCGCGGCCTGCTGCCGGCTCTGCGGC
CTCTTCCGCGTCTTCGCCTTCGCCCTCAGACGAGTCGGATCTCCCTTTGGGCCGCCTCCCCGCGTCGACT
TTAAGACCAATGACTTACAAGGCAGCTGTAGATCTTAGCCACTTTTTAAAAGAAAAGGGGGGACTGGAAG
GGCTAATTCACTCCCAACGAAGACAAGATCTGCTTTTTGCTTGTACTGGGTCTCTCTGGTTAGACCAGAT
CTGAGCCTGGGAGCTCTCTGGCTAACTAGGGAACCCACTGCTTAAGCCTCAATAAAGCTTGCCTTGAGTG
CTTCAAGTAGTGTGTGCCCGTCTGTTGTGTGACTCTGGTAACTAGAGATCCCTCAGACCCTTTTAGTCAG
TGTGGAAAATCTCTAGCAGTACGTATAGTAGTTCATGTCATCTTATTATTCAGTATTTATAACTTGCAAA
GAAATGAATATCAGAGAGTGAGAGGAACTTGTTTATTGCAGCTTATAATGGTTACAAATAAAGCAATAGC
ATCACAAATTTCACAAATAAAGCATTTTTTTCACTGCATTCTAGTTGTGGTTTGTCCAAACTCATCAATG
TATCTTATCATGTCTGGCTCTAGCTATCCCGCCCCTAACTCCGCCCATCCCGCCCCTAACTCCGCCCAGT
TCCGCCCATTCTCCGCCCCATGGCTGACTAATTTTTTTTATTTATGCAGAGGCCGAGGCCGCCTCGGCCT
CTGAGCTATTCCAGAAGTAGTGAGGAGGCTTTTTTGGAGGCCTAGGGACGTACCCAATTCGCCCTATAGT
GAGTCGTATTACGCGCGCTCACTGGCCGTCGTTTTACAACGTCGTGACTGGGAAAACCCTGGCGTTACCC
AACTTAATCGCCTTGCAGCACATCCCCCTTTCGCCAGCTGGCGTAATAGCGAAGAGGCCCGCACCGATCG
CCCTTCCCAACAGTTGCGCAGCCTGAATGGCGAATGGG
[124 nt withheld, positions 4099-4222]
C
[91 nt withheld, positions 4224-4314]
A
[49 nt withheld, positions 4316-4364]
CCTTTGACGTTGGAGTCCACGTTCTTT
[37 nt withheld, positions 4392-4428]
ACCCTATCTCGGTCTATTCTTTTGATTTATAAGGGATTTTGCCGATTTCGGCCTATTGGTTAAAAAATGA
GCTGATTTAACAAAAATTTAACGCGAATTTTAACAAAATATTAACGCTTACAATTTAGGTGGCACTTTTC
GGGGAAATGTGCGCGGAACCCCTATTTGTTTATTTTTCTAAATACATTCAAATATGTATCCGCTCATGAG
ACAATAACCCTGATAAATGCTTCAATAATATTGAAAAAGGAAGAGTATGAGTATTCAACATTTCCGTGTC
GCCCTTATTCCCTTTTTTGCGGCATTTTGCCTTCCTGTTTTTGCTCACCCAGAAACGCTGGTGAAAGTAA
AAGATGCTGAAGATCAGTTGGGTGCACGAGTGGGTTACATCGAACTGGATCTCAACAGCGGTAAGATCCT
TGAGAGTTTTCGCCCCGAAGAACGTTTTCCAATGATGAGCACTTTTAAAGTTCTGCTATGTGGCGCGGTA
TTATCCCGTATTGACGCCGGGCAAGAGCAACTCGGTCGCCGCATACACTATTCTCAGAATGACTTGGTTG
AGTACTCACCAGTCACAGAAAAGCATCTTACGGATGGCATGACAGTAAGAGAATTATGCAGTGCTGCCAT
AACCATGAGTGATAACACTGCGGCCAACTTACTTCTGACAACGATCGGAGGACCGAAGGAGCTAACCGCT
TTTTTGCACAACATGGGGGATCATGTAACTCGCCTTGATCGTTGGGAACCGGAGCTGAATGAAGCCATAC
CAAACGACGAGCGTGACACCACGATGCCTGTAGCAATGGCAACAACGTTGCGCAAACTATTAACTGGCGA
ACTACTTACTCTAGCTTCCCGGCAACAATTAATAGACTGGATGGAGGCGGATAAAGTTGCAGGACCACTT
CTGCGCTCGGCCCTTCCGGCTGGCTGGTTTATTGCTGATAAATCTGGAGCCGGTGAGCGTGGGTCTCGCG
GTATCATTGCAGCACTGGGGCCAGATGGTAAGCCCTCCCGTATCGTAGTTATCTACACGACGGGGAGTCA
GGCAACTATGGATGAACGAAATAGACAGATCGCTGAGATAGGTGCCTCACTGATTAAGCATTGGTAACTG
TCAGACCAAGTTTACTCATATATACTTTAGATTGATTTAAAACTTCATTTTTAATTTAAAAGGATCTAGG
TGAAGATCCTTTTTGATAATCTCATGACCAAAATCCCTTAACGTGAGTTTTCGTTCCACTGAGCGTCAGA
CCCCGTAGAAAAGATCAAAGGATCTTCTTGAGATCCTTTTTTTCTGCGCGTAATCTGCTGCTTGCAAACA
AAAAAACCACCGCTACCAGCGGTGGTTTGTTTGCCGGATCAAGAGCTACCAACTCTTTTTCCGAAGGTAA
CTGGCTTCAGCAGAGCGCAGATACCAAATACTGTTCTTCTAGTGTAGCCGTAGTTAGGCCACCACTTCAA
GAACTCTGTAGCACCGCCTACATACCTCGCTCTGCTAATCCTGTTACCAGTGGCTGCTGCCAGTGGCGAT
AAGTCGTGTCTTACCGGGTTGGACTCAAGACGATAGTTACCGGATAAGGCGCAGCGGTCGGGCTGAACGG
GGGGTTCGTGCACACAGCCCAGCTTGGAGCGAACGACCTACACCGAACTGAGATACCTACAGCGTGAGCT
ATGAGAAAGCGCCACGCTTCCCGAAGGGAGAAAGGCGGACAGGTATCCGGTAAGCGGCAGGGTCGGAACA
GGAGAGCGCACGAGGGAGCTTCCAGGGGGAAACGCCTGGTATCTTTATAGTCCTGTCGGGTTTCGCCACC
TCTGACTTGAGCGTCGATTTTTGTGATGCTCGTCAGGGGGGCGGAGCCTATGGAAAAACGCCAGCAACGC
GGCCTTTTTACGGTTCCTGGCCTTTTGCTGGCCTTTTGCTCACATGTTCTTTCCTGCGTTATCCCCTGAT
TCTGTGGATAACCGTATTACCGCCTTTGAGTGAGCTGATACCGCTCGCCGCAGCCGAACGACCGAGCGCA
GCGAGTCAGTGAGCGAGGAAGCGGAAGAGCGCCCAATACGCAAACCGCCTCTCCCCGCGCGTTGGCCGAT
TCATTAATGCAGCTGGCACGACAGGTTTCCCGACTGGAAAGCGGGCAGTGAGCGCAACGCAATTAATGTG
AGTTAGCTCACTCATTAGGCACCCCAGGCTTTACACTTTATGCTTCCGGCTCGTATGTTGTGTGGAATTG
TGAGCGGATAACAATTTCACACAGGAAACAGCTATGACCATGATTACGCCAAGCGCGCAATTAACCCTCA
CTAAAGGGAACAAAAGCTGGAGCTGCAAGCTTAATGTAGTCTTATGCAATACTCTTGTAGTCTTGCAACA
TGGTAACGATGAGTTAGCAACATGCCTTACAAGGAGAGAAAAAGCACCGTGCATGCCGATTGGTGGAAGT
AAGGTGGTACGATCGTGCCTTATTAGGAAGGCAACAGACGGGTCTGACATGGATTGGACGAACCACTGAA
TTGCCGCATTGCAGAGATATTGTATTTAAGTGCCTAGCTCGATACATAAACGGGTCTCTCTGGTTAGACC
AGATCTGAGCCTGGGAGCTCTCTGGCTAACTAGGGAACCCACTGCTTAAGCCTCAATAAAGCTTGCCTTG
AGTGCTTCAAGTAGTGTGTGCCCGTCTGTTGTGTGACTCTGGTAACTAGAGATCCCTCAGACCCTTTTAG
TCAGTGTGGAAAATCTCTAGCAGTGGCGCCCGAACAGGGACTTGAAAGCGAAAGGGAAACCAGAGGAGCT
CTCTCGACGCAGGACTCGGCTTGCTGAAGCGCGCACGGCAAGAGGCGAGGGGCGGCGACTGGTGAGTACG
CCAAAAATTTTGACTAGCGGAGGCTAGAAGGAGAGAGATGGGTGCGAGAGCGTCAGTATTAAGCGGGGGA
GAATTAGATCGCGATGGGAAAAAATTCGGTTAAGGCCAGGGGGAAAGAAAAAATATAAATTAAAACATAT
AGTATGGGCAAGCAGGGAGCTAGAACGATTCGCAGTTAATCCTGGCCTGTTAGAAACATCAGAAGGCTGT
AGACAAATACTGGGACAGCTACAACCATCCCTTCAGACAGGATCAGAAGAACTTAGATCATTATATAATA
CAGTAGCAACCCTCTATTGTGTGCATCAAAGGATAGAGATAAAAGACACCAAGGAAGCTTTAGACAAGAT
AGAGGAAGAGCAAAACAAAAGTAAGACCACCGCACAGCAAGCGGCCGCTGATCTTCAGACCTGGAGGAGG
AGATATGAGGGACAATTGGAGAAGTGAATTATATAAATATAAAGTAGTAAAAATTGAACCATTAGGAGTA
GCACCCACCAAGGCAAAGAGAAGAGTGGTGCAGAGAGAAAAAAGAGCAGTGGGAATAGGAGCTTTGTTCC
TTGGGTTCTTGGGAGCAGCAGGAAGCACTATGGGCGCAGCGTCAATGACGCTGACGGTACAGGCCAGACA
ATTATTGTCTGGTATAGTGCAGCAGCAGAACAATTTGCTGAGGGCTATTGAGGCGCAACAGCATCTGTTG
CAACTCACAGTCTGGGGCATCAAGCAGCTCCAGGCAAGAATCCTGGCTGTGGAAAGATACCTAAAGGATC
AACAGCTCCTGGGGATTTGGGGTTGCTCTGGAAAACTCATTTGCACCACTGCTGTGCCTTGGAATGCTAG
TTGGAGTAATAAATCTCTGGAACAGATTTGGAATCACACGACCTGGATGGAGTGGGACAGAGAAATTAAC
AATTACACAAGCTTAATACACTCCTTAATTGAAGAATCGCAAAACCAGCAAGAAAAGAATGAACAAGAAT
TATTGGAATTAGATAAATGGGCAAGTTTGTGGAATTGGTTTAACA
